Addgene plasmid #100490: pCMV_mEm_4GS_LF82_799
Purpose: Mammalian expression of E. coli LF82_799 CDS fused to mEmerald
Depositing lab: Alan Huett. Depositing organization: University of Nottingham. Publication: A multi-phenotypic imaging screen to identify bacterial effectors by exogenous expression in a HeLa cell line. Collins A, Huett A. Sci Data. 2018 May 15;5:180081. doi: 10.1038/sdata.2018.81. PubMed 29762554.
Backbone
  Vector backbone: pCMV
  Backbone size w/o insert (bp): 4502
  Vector type: Mammalian Expression
Growth in bacteria
  Bacterial resistance: Ampicillin, 100 μg/mL
  Growth temperature: 37°C
  Growth strain: XL1 Blue
  Copy number: High Copy
Gene/Insert
  Gene/Insert name: LF82_799
  Insert size (bp): 294
  Promoter: CMV
  Tag / fusion protein: mEmerald (N terminal on backbone)
  Cloning method: Ligation Independent Cloning
  Sequencing primers: 5′ ACTTCTGCTCTAAAAGCTGCGG; 3′ CACTGCATTCTAGTTGTGGTTTGTC
Terms and licenses: Academic/Nonprofit Terms; Industry Terms: Not Available to Industry
How to cite: pCMV_mEm_4GS_LF82_799 was a gift from Alan Huett (Addgene plasmid # 100490 ; http://n2t.net/addgene:100490 ; RRID:Addgene_100490)
