[The description below was written by a language model from this plasmid's Addgene catalogue record and pLannotate feature annotations shown in this document.]
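Description:
pCMV_mEm_4GS_LF82_799 is a mammalian expression plasmid built on a pCMV backbone that produces a candidate protein from Escherichia coli strain LF82 as a fluorescent fusion. In bacteria it is maintained at high copy by a ColE1/pUC-type origin and selected through the β-lactamase (AmpR) gene and its own promoter. The backbone also carries leftover cloning-vector fragments (lac promoter/operator and CAP site, partial lacI, lacZα, rop and bom sequences, a sliver of the pUC polylinker) that play no role in the mammalian cassette. No mammalian selection marker is annotated, which suggests use by transient transfection.

The expression unit consists of the human cytomegalovirus immediate-early enhancer and promoter, a modified SV40 intron that supplies splice sites to improve transcript processing, the mEmerald green fluorescent protein coding sequence, the LF82_799 open reading frame (a 294 bp insert added by ligation-independent cloning), and an SV40 polyadenylation signal. mEmerald sits at the N-terminus of the fusion. The "4GS" in the name suggests a glycine-serine linker between the two parts, though the record does not annotate it. The automated annotation labels part of the insert region as a fragment resembling E. coli K-12 ligB; this is a similarity hit, and the catalogue does not state a function for LF82_799.

The plasmid belongs to a collection used in a multi-phenotype imaging screen, in which bacterial coding sequences were expressed exogenously in HeLa cells to identify potential effectors. The green tag allows the localisation of the fusion protein and its effects on host cell morphology to be followed by microscopy.
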