Features (pLannotate 1.2.2; 17 found; start..end, strand, type, name):
    154..174     -  misc_feature   MCS (fragment): pUC18/19 multiple cloning site
    173..476     +  enhancer       CMV enhancer: human cytomegalovirus immediate early enhancer
    477..680     +  promoter       CMV promoter: human cytomegalovirus (CMV) immediate early promoter
    818..914     +  intron         SV40 intron: modified SV40 intron with splice donor and acceptor sites
    975..1691    +  CDS            mEmerald: mEmerald is a basic (constitutively fluorescent) green fluorescent protein published in 1998, derived from Aequorea victoria. It is reported to be a very rapidly-maturing monomer with moderate acid sensitivity.
   1909..2049    +  CDS            ligB (fragment): LIGB_ECOLI - Also known as yicF. Experimental evidence at protein level: Swiss-Prot protein existence level 1. Catalyzes the formation of phosphodiester linkages between 5'-phosphoryl and 3'-hydroxyl groups in double-stranded DNA using NAD as a coenzyme and as the energy source for the reaction. From Escherichia coli (strain K12).
   2081..2215    -  polyA_signal   SV40 poly(A) signal: SV40 polyadenylation signal
   2350..2366    -  protein_bind   lac operator: The lac repressor binds to the lac operator to inhibit transcription in E. coli. This inhibition can be relieved by adding lactose or isopropyl-β-D-thiogalactopyranoside (IPTG). lac repressor encoded by lacI
   2374..2404    -  promoter       lac promoter: promoter for the E. coli lac operon
   2419..2440    -  protein_bind   CAP binding site: CAP binding activates transcription in the presence of cAMP. E. coli catabolite activator protein
   2453..2545    -  CDS            lacI (fragment): lac repressor; lacI; The lac repressor binds to the lac operator to inhibit transcription in E. coli. This inhibition can be relieved by adding lactose or isopropyl-β-D-thiogalactopyranoside (IPTG).
   2728..3316    -  rep_origin     ori: high-copy-number ColE1/pMB1/pBR322/pUC origin of replication
   3487..4347    -  CDS            AmpR: β-lactamase; bla; confers resistance to ampicillin, carbenicillin, and related antibiotics
   4348..4452    -  promoter       AmpR promoter: bla
   4547..4582    +  CDS            rop (fragment): Rop protein, which maintains plasmids at low copy number; rop
   4684..4783    +  misc_feature   bom (fragment): basis of mobility region from pBR322
   4789..148     -  CDS            lacZα (fragment) (across the origin): LacZα fragment of β-galactosidase; lacZ fragment
>Addgene plasmid #100490 | pCMV_mEm_4GS_LF82_799 | addgene full sequence | sequence record 212744 | Addgene NGS Result
TCAGGCTGCGCAACTGTTGGGAAGGGCGATCGGTGCGGGCCTCTTCGCTATTACGCCAGCTGGCGAAAGG
GGGATGTGCTGCAAGGCGATTAAGTTGGGTAACGCCAGGGTTTTCCCAGTCACGACGTTGTAAAACGACG
GCCAGTGAGTTCGAGCTTGCATGCCTGCAGGTCGTTACATAACTTACGGTAAATGGCCCGCCTGGCTGAC
CGCCCAACGACCCCCGCCCATTGACGTCAATAATGACGTATGTTCCCATAGTAACGCCAATAGGGACTTT
CCATTGACGTCAATGGGTGGAGTATTTACGGTAAACTGCCCACTTGGCAGTACATCAAGTGTATCATATG
CCAAGTACGCCCCCTATTGACGTCAATGACGGTAAATGGCCCGCCTGGCATTATGCCCAGTACATGACCT
TATGGGACTTTCCTACTTGGCAGTACATCTACGTATTAGTCATCGCTATTACCATGGTGATGCGGTTTTG
GCAGTACATCAATGGGCGTGGATAGCGGTTTGACTCACGGGGATTTCCAAGTCTCCACCCCATTGACGTC
AATGGGAGTTTGTTTTGGCACCAAAATCAACGGGACTTTCCAAAATGTCGTAACAACTCCGCCCCATTGA
CGCAAATGGGCGGTAGGCGTGTACGGTGGGAGGTCTATATAAGCAGAGCTCGTTTAGTGAACCGTCAGAT
CGCCTGGAGACGCCATCCACGCTGTTTTGACCTCCATAGAAGACACCGGGACCGATCCAGCCTCCGGACT
CTAGAGGATCCGGTACTAGAGGAACTGAAAAACCAGAAAGTTAACTGGTAAGTTTAGTCTTTTTGTCTTT
TATTTCAGGTCCCGGATCCGGTGGTGGTGCAAATCAAAGAACTGCTCCTCAGTGGATGTTGCCTTTACTT
CTAGGCCTGTACGGAAGTGTTACTTCTGCTCTAAAAGCTGCGGAATTGTACCCGCGGGCCCACCATGGTG
AGCAAGGGCGAGGAGCTGTTCACCGGGGTGGTGCCCATCCTGGTCGAGCTGGACGGCGACGTAAACGGCC
ACAAGTTCAGCGTGTCCGGCGAGGGCGAGGGCGATGCCACCTACGGCAAGCTGACCCTGAAGTTCATCTG
CACCACCGGCAAGCTGCCCGTGCCCTGGCCCACCCTCGTGACCACCTTGACCTACGGCGTGCAGTGCTTC
GCCCGCTACCCCGACCACATGAAGCAGCACGACTTCTTCAAGTCCGCCATGCCCGAAGGCTACGTCCAGG
AGCGCACCATCTTCTTCAAGGACGACGGCAACTACAAGACCCGCGCCGAGGTGAAGTTCGAGGGCGACAC
CCTGGTGAACCGCATCGAGCTGAAGGGCATCGACTTCAAGGAGGACGGCAACATCCTGGGGCACAAGCTG
GAGTACAACTACAACAGCCACAAGGTCTATATCACCGCCGACAAGCAGAAGAACGGCATCAAGGTGAACT
TCAAGACCCGCCACAACATCGAGGACGGCAGCGTGCAGCTCGCCGACCACTACCAGCAGAACACCCCCAT
CGGCGACGGCCCCGTGCTGCTGCCCGACAACCACTACCTGAGCACCCAGTCCAAGCTGAGCAAAGACCCC
AACGAGAAGCGCGATCACATGGTCCTGCTGGAGTTCGTGACCGCCGCCGGGATCACTCTCGGCATGGACG
AGCTGTACAAGCGAATTGGTGGAGGGGGCGGTTCCGGTGGCGGAGGTTCCCGAATTCGTCGACGGAGATC
TGATATGTTGCATTTTGCGTGGCTGCTTCCGCATTTGCCTGTGATTCACTGCAATAAAGACGATTCTCAG
GAAGCGTCCTCGCAGACTCCGTTTTTGCCACTCGGCTTTGCTTTCACCACGTTGTATATCTGCCTGACTA
TCTACAGCGGAGGTGATGATGAAAGTATGGATGGCGATATTAATAAGTATCTTGTGCTGGCAATCATCGG
CGTGGGCGGTCTGTCCGGCCTGGTCGCCAGCCAGAGCACAGGAAGAAATTTCCCGCCTGCAACAGCAAAT
AAAACAGTGGGACGATGAATCGGTACCCTCGAGAAGCTTGCGGCCGCGGGGATCCAGACATGATAAGATA
CATTGATGAGTTTGGACAAACCACAACTAGAATGCAGTGAAAAAAATGCTTTATTTGTGAAATTTGTGAT
GCTATTGCTTTATTTGTAACCATTATAAGCTGCAATAAACAAGTTAACAACAACAATTGCATTCATTTTA
TGTTTCAGGTTCAGGGGGAGGTGTGGGAGGTTTTTTCGGATCCTCTAGAGTCGATCTGCAGGCATGCTAG
CTTGGCGTAATCATGGTCATAGCTGTTTCCTGTGTGAAATTGTTATCCGCTCACAATTCCACACAACATA
CGAGCCGGAAGCATAAAGTGTAAAGCCTGGGGTGCCTAATGAGTGAGCTAACTCACATTAATTGCGTTGC
GCTCACTGCCCGCTTTCCAGTCGGGAAACCTGTCGTGCCAGCTGCATTAATGAATCGGCCAACGCGCGGG
GAGAGGCGGTTTGCGTATTGGGCGCTCTTCCGCTTCCTCGCTCACTGACTCGCTGCGCTCGGTCGTTCGG
CTGCGGCGAGCGGTATCAGCTCACTCAAAGGCGGTAATACGGTTATCCACAGAATCAGGGGATAACGCAG
GAAAGAACATGTGAGCAAAAGGCCAGCAAAAGGCCAGGAACCGTAAAAAGGCCGCGTTGCTGGCGTTTTT
CCATAGGCTCCGCCCCCCTGACGAGCATCACAAAAATCGACGCTCAAGTCAGAGGTGGCGAAACCCGACA
GGACTATAAAGATACCAGGCGTTTCCCCCTGGAAGCTCCCTCGTGCGCTCTCCTGTTCCGACCCTGCCGC
TTACCGGATACCTGTCCGCCTTTCTCCCTTCGGGAAGCGTGGCGCTTTCTCATAGCTCACGCTGTAGGTA
TCTCAGTTCGGTGTAGGTCGTTCGCTCCAAGCTGGGCTGTGTGCACGAACCCCCCGTTCAGCCCGACCGC
TGCGCCTTATCCGGTAACTATCGTCTTGAGTCCAACCCGGTAAGACACGACTTATCGCCACTGGCAGCAG
CCACTGGTAACAGGATTAGCAGAGCGAGGTATGTAGGCGGTGCTACAGAGTTCTTGAAGTGGTGGCCTAA
CTACGGCTACACTAGAAGAACAGTATTTGGTATCTGCGCTCTGCTGAAGCCAGTTACCTTCGGAAAAAGA
GTTGGTAGCTCTTGATCCGGCAAACAAACCACCGCTGGTAGCGGTGGTTTTTTTGTTTGCAAGCAGCAGA
TTACGCGCAGAAAAAAAGGATCTCAAGAAGATCCTTTGATCTTTTCTACGGGGTCTGACGCTCAGTGGAA
CGAAAACTCACGTTAAGGGATTTTGGTCATGAGATTATCAAAAAGGATCTTCACCTAGATCCTTTTAAAT
TAAAAATGAAGTTTTAAATCAATCTAAAGTATATATGAGTAAACTTGGTCTGACAGTTACCAATGCTTAA
TCAGTGAGGCACCTATCTCAGCGATCTGTCTATTTCGTTCATCCATAGTTGCCTGACTCCCCGTCGTGTA
GATAACTACGATACGGGAGGGCTTACCATCTGGCCCCAGTGCTGCAATGATACCGCGAGACCCACGCTCA
CCGGCTCCAGATTTATCAGCAATAAACCAGCCAGCCGGAAGGGCCGAGCGCAGAAGTGGTCCTGCAACTT
TATCCGCCTCCATCCAGTCTATTAATTGTTGCCGGGAAGCTAGAGTAAGTAGTTCGCCAGTTAATAGTTT
GCGCAACGTTGTTGCCATTGCTACAGGCATCGTGGTGTCACGCTCGTCGTTTGGTATGGCTTCATTCAGC
TCCGGTTCCCAACGATCAAGGCGAGTTACATGATCCCCCATGTTGTGCAAAAAAGCGGTTAGCTCCTTCG
GTCCTCCGATCGTTGTCAGAAGTAAGTTGGCCGCAGTGTTATCACTCATGGTTATGGCAGCACTGCATAA
TTCTCTTACTGTCATGCCATCCGTAAGATGCTTTTCTGTGACTGGTGAGTACTCAACCAAGTCATTCTGA
GAATAGTGTATGCGGCGACCGAGTTGCTCTTGCCCGGCGTCAATACGGGATAATACCGCGCCACATAGCA
GAACTTTAAAAGTGCTCATCATTGGAAAACGTTCTTCGGGGCGAAAACTCTCAAGGATCTTACCGCTGTT
GAGATCCAGTTCGATGTAACCCACTCGTGCACCCAACTGATCTTCAGCATCTTTTACTTTCACCAGCGTT
TCTGGGTGAGCAAAAACAGGAAGGCAAAATGCCGCAAAAAAGGGAATAAGGGCGACACGGAAATGTTGAA
TACTCATACTCTTCCTTTTTCAATATTATTGAAGCATTTATCAGGGTTATTGTCTCATGAGCGGATACAT
ATTTGAATGTATTTAGAAAAATAAACAAATAGGGGTTCCGCGCACATTTCCCCGAAAAGTGCCACCTGAC
GTCTAAGAAACCATTATTATCATGACATTAACCTATAAAAATAGGCGTATCACGAGGCCCTTTCGTCTCG
CGCGTTTCGGTGATGACGGTGAAAACCTCTGACACATGCAGCTCCCGGAGACGGTCACAGCTTGTCTGTA
AGCGGATGCCGGGAGCAGACAAGCCCGTCAGGGCGCGTCAGCGGGTGTTGGCGGGTGTCGGGGCTGGCTT
AACTATGCGGCATCAGAGCAGATTGTACTGAGAGTGCACCATATGCGGTGTGAAATACCGCACAGATGCG
TAAGGAGAAAATACCGCATCAGGCGCCATTCGCCAT
